Addgene plasmid #195844: HiBiT-FZD6
Purpose: Expresses human FZD6 with an N-terminal HiBiT; contains M345L
Depositing lab: Gunnar Schulte. Publication: Quantitative Profiling of WNT-3A Binding to All Human Frizzled Paralogues in HEK293 Cells by NanoBiT/BRET Assessments. Kozielewicz P, Shekhani R, Moser S, Bowin CF, Wesslowski J, Davidson G, Schulte G. ACS Pharmacol Transl Sci. 2021 May 11;4(3):1235-1245. doi: 10.1021/acsptsci.1c00084. eCollection 2021 Jun 11. PubMed 34151213.
Backbone
  Vector backbone: pcDNA3.1
  Vector type: Mammalian Expression
  Selectable markers: Neomycin (select with G418)
Growth in bacteria
  Bacterial resistance: Ampicillin, 100 μg/mL
  Growth temperature: 37°C
  Growth strain: DH5alpha
  Copy number: Unknown
Gene/Insert
  Gene/Insert name: FZD6
  Species: H. sapiens (human)
  Mutation: M345L
  Entrez Gene: FZD6 (a.k.a. FZ-6, FZ6, HFZ6, NDNC1, NDNC10)
  Promoter: CMV
  Tag / fusion protein: HiBiT (N terminal on insert)
  Cloning method: Gibson Cloning
  Sequencing primers: 5′ CMV; 3′ BGH
Terms and licenses: Academic/Nonprofit Terms; Industry Terms: Not Available to Industry
How to cite: HiBiT-FZD6 was a gift from Gunnar Schulte (Addgene plasmid # 195844 ; http://n2t.net/addgene:195844 ; RRID:Addgene_195844)
