[The description below was written by a language model from this plasmid's Addgene catalogue record and pLannotate feature annotations shown in this document.]
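Description:
HiBiT-FZD6 is a mammalian expression plasmid built on the pcDNA3.1 backbone (about 7.5 kb in the sequenced record) that encodes human Frizzled-6 (FZD6), a receptor for WNT proteins, carrying an N-terminal HiBiT tag. Transcription is driven by the human cytomegalovirus immediate-early enhancer and promoter and terminated by the bovine growth hormone polyadenylation signal; a T7 promoter sits just upstream of the open reading frame. The feature table shows a short fragment matching the N-terminus of the mouse 5-HT3A serotonin receptor immediately before the FZD6 coding sequence. This most likely serves as a heterologous signal peptide placed ahead of the tag, although the record does not state its role. The small HiBiT peptide itself is not annotated and presumably lies in the gap between this fragment and FZD6. The insert was assembled by Gibson cloning and carries an M345L substitution, whose significance the record does not explain.

For propagation in E. coli the plasmid has a high-copy ColE1/pUC-type origin and a β-lactamase gene conferring ampicillin resistance, plus an f1 origin for single-stranded DNA production. An SV40 early promoter drives a neomycin phosphotransferase cassette with an SV40 poly(A) signal, allowing G418 selection of stably transfected mammalian cells. Several small annotated fragments (HIV-1 LTR, ble, lacI, bom) appear to be backbone remnants or incidental matches rather than functional parts.

HiBiT is an 11-residue peptide that complements the LgBiT fragment to reconstitute NanoLuc luciferase. On the receptor's extracellular N-terminus, it allows luminescent quantification of surface FZD6 and can act as a BRET donor. The associated work used such constructs in NanoBiT/BRET assays to profile WNT-3A binding to the human Frizzled paralogues in HEK293 cells.
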