Features (pLannotate 1.2.2; 21 found; start..end, strand, type, name):
     28..80      -  misc_feature   bom (fragment): basis of mobility region from pBR322
    235..614     +  enhancer       CMV enhancer: human cytomegalovirus immediate early enhancer
    615..818     +  promoter       CMV promoter: human cytomegalovirus (CMV) immediate early promoter
    814..847     +  LTR            5' LTR (truncated) (fragment): truncated 5' long terminal repeat (LTR) from HIV-1
    863..881     +  promoter       T7 promoter: promoter for bacteriophage T7 RNA polymerase
    923..997     +  CDS            Htr3a (fragment): 5HT3A_MOUSE - Also known as 5ht3, Htr3. Experimental evidence at protein level: Swiss-Prot protein existence level 1. This is one of the several different receptors for 5- hydroxytryptamine (serotonin), a biogenic hormone that functions as a neurotransmitter, a hormone, and a mitogen. This receptor is a ligand- gated ion channel, which when activated causes fast, depolarizing responses in neurons. It is a cation-specific, but otherwise relatively nonselective, ion channel. From Mus musculus (Mouse).
   1037..3100    +  CDS            FZD6: FZD6_HUMAN - Experimental evidence at protein level: Swiss-Prot protein existence level 1. Receptor for Wnt proteins. Most of frizzled receptors are coupled to the beta-catenin canonical signaling pathway, which leads to the activation of disheveled proteins, inhibition of GSK-3 kinase, nuclear accumulation of beta-catenin and activation of Wnt target genes. A second signaling pathway involving PKC and calcium fluxes has been seen for some family members, but it is not yet clear if it represents a distinct pathway or if it can be integrated in the canonical pathway, as PKC seems to be required
   3141..3365    +  polyA_signal   bGH poly(A) signal: bovine growth hormone polyadenylation signal
   3369..3390    +  promoter       SV40 promoter (fragment): SV40 enhancer and early promoter
   3411..3839    +  rep_origin     f1 ori (sequence partly withheld): f1 bacteriophage origin of replication; arrow indicates direction of (+) strand synthesis
   3853..4182    +  promoter       SV40 promoter: SV40 enhancer and early promoter
   4249..5040    +  CDS            neo: KKA2_KLEPN - Also known as kan, nptII. Experimental evidence at protein level: Swiss-Prot protein existence level 1. Resistance to kanamycin, neomycin, paromomycin, ribostamycin, butirosin and gentamicin B. From Klebsiella pneumoniae.
   5064..5222    +  CDS            ble (fragment): BLE_KLEPN - Experimental evidence at protein level: Swiss-Prot protein existence level 1. Binding protein with a strong affinity to the bleomycin family of antibiotics. Binds to CL990; an antimitotic-antibiotic compound. From Klebsiella pneumoniae.
   5217..5338    +  polyA_signal   SV40 poly(A) signal: SV40 polyadenylation signal
   5411..5427    -  protein_bind   lac operator: The lac repressor binds to the lac operator to inhibit transcription in E. coli. This inhibition can be relieved by adding lactose or isopropyl-β-D-thiogalactopyranoside (IPTG). lac repressor encoded by lacI
   5435..5465    -  promoter       lac promoter: promoter for the E. coli lac operon
   5480..5501    -  protein_bind   CAP binding site: CAP binding activates transcription in the presence of cAMP. E. coli catabolite activator protein
   5514..5606    -  CDS            lacI (fragment): lac repressor; lacI; The lac repressor binds to the lac operator to inhibit transcription in E. coli. This inhibition can be relieved by adding lactose or isopropyl-β-D-thiogalactopyranoside (IPTG).
   5789..6376    -  rep_origin     ori: high-copy-number ColE1/pMB1/pBR322/pUC origin of replication
   6547..7407    -  CDS            AmpR: β-lactamase; bla; confers resistance to ampicillin, carbenicillin, and related antibiotics
   7408..7512    -  promoter       AmpR promoter: bla
>Addgene plasmid #195844 | HiBiT-FZD6 | addgene full sequence | sequence record 387091 | Addgene NGS Result
GACGGATCGGGAGATCTCCCGATCCCCTATGGTGCACTCTCAGTACAATCTGCTCTGATGCCGCATAGTT
AAGCCAGTATCTGCTCCCTGCTTGTGTGTTGGAGGTCGCTGAGTAGTGCGCGAGCAAAATTTAAGCTACA
ACAAGGCAAGGCTTGACCGACAATTGCATGAAGAATCTGCTTAGGGTTAGGCGTTTTGCGCTGCTTCGCG
ATGTACGGGCCAGATATACGCGTTGACATTGATTATTGACTAGTTATTAATAGTAATCAATTACGGGGTC
ATTAGTTCATAGCCCATATATGGAGTTCCGCGTTACATAACTTACGGTAAATGGCCCGCCTGGCTGACCG
CCCAACGACCCCCGCCCATTGACGTCAATAATGACGTATGTTCCCATAGTAACGCCAATAGGGACTTTCC
ATTGACGTCAATGGGTGGAGTATTTACGGTAAACTGCCCACTTGGCAGTACATCAAGTGTATCATATGCC
AAGTACGCCCCCTATTGACGTCAATGACGGTAAATGGCCCGCCTGGCATTATGCCCAGTACATGACCTTA
TGGGACTTTCCTACTTGGCAGTACATCTACGTATTAGTCATCGCTATTACCATGGTGATGCGGTTTTGGC
AGTACATCAATGGGCGTGGATAGCGGTTTGACTCACGGGGATTTCCAAGTCTCCACCCCATTGACGTCAA
TGGGAGTTTGTTTTGGCACCAAAATCAACGGGACTTTCCAAAATGTCGTAACAACTCCGCCCCATTGACG
CAAATGGGCGGTAGGCGTGTACGGTGGGAGGTCTATATAAGCAGAGCTCTCTGGCTAACTAGAGAACCCA
CTGCTTACTGGCTTATCGAAATTAATACGACTCACTATAGGGAGACCCAAGCTGGCTAGCGTTTAAACTT
AAGCTTGCCACCATGCGGCTCTGCATCCCGCAGGTGCTGTTGGCCTTGTTCCTTTCCATGCTGACAGGGC
CGGGAGAAGGCAGCCGGGTGAGCGGCTGGCGGCTGTTCAAGAAGATTAGCGGATCCCACAGTCTCTTCAC
CTGTGAACCAATTACTGTTCCCAGATGTATGAAAATGGCCTACAACATGACGTTTTTCCCTAATCTGATG
GGTCATTATGACCAGAGTATTGCCGCGGTGGAAATGGAGCATTTTCTTCCTCTCGCAAATCTGGAATGTT
CACCAAACATTGAAACTTTCCTCTGCAAAGCATTTGTACCAACCTGCATAGAACAAATTCATGTGGTTCC
ACCTTGTCGTAAACTTTGTGAGAAAGTATATTCTGATTGCAAAAAATTAATTGACACTTTTGGAATCCGA
TGGCCTGAGGAGCTTGAATGTGACAGATTACAATACTGTGATGAGACTGTTCCTGTAACTTTTGATCCAC
ACACAGAATTTCTTGGTCCTCAGAAGAAAACAGAACAAGTCCAAAGAGACATTGGATTTTGGTGTCCAAG
GCATCTTAAGACTTCTGGGGGACAAGGATATAAGTTTCTGGGAATTGACCAGTGTGCGCCTCCATGCCCC
AACATGTATTTTAAAAGTGATGAGCTAGAGTTTGCAAAAAGTTTTATTGGAACAGTTTCAATATTTTGTC
TTTGTGCAACTCTGTTCACATTCCTTACTTTTTTAATTGATGTTAGAAGATTCAGATACCCAGAGAGACC
AATTATATATTACTCTGTCTGTTACAGCATTGTATCTCTTATGTACTTCATTGGATTTTTGCTGGGCGAT
AGCACAGCCTGCAATAAGGCAGATGAGAAGCTAGAACTTGGTGACACTGTTGTCCTAGGCTCTCAAAATA
AGGCTTGCACCGTTTTGTTCATGCTTTTGTATTTTTTCACAATGGCTGGCACTGTGTGGTGGGTGATTCT
TACCATTACTTGGTTCTTAGCTGCAGGAAGAAAATGGAGTTGTGAAGCCATCGAGCAAAAAGCAGTGTGG
TTTCATGCTGTTGCATGGGGAACACCAGGTTTCCTGACTGTTATGCTTCTTGCTCTGAACAAAGTTGAAG
GAGACAACATTAGTGGAGTTTGCTTTGTTGGCCTTTATGACCTGGATGCTTCTCGCTACTTTGTACTCTT
GCCACTGTGCCTTTGTGTGTTTGTTGGGCTCTCTCTTCTTTTAGCTGGCATTATTTCCTTAAATCATGTT
CGACAAGTCATACAACATGATGGCCGGAACCAAGAAAAACTAAAGAAATTTATGATTCGAATTGGAGTCT
TCAGCGGCTTGTATCTTGTGCCATTAGTGACACTTCTCGGATGTTACGTCTATGAGCAAGTGAACAGGAT
TACCTGGGAGATAACTTGGGTCTCTGATCATTGTCGTCAGTACCATATCCCATGTCCTTATCAGGCAAAA
GCAAAAGCTCGACCAGAATTGGCTTTATTTATGATAAAATACCTGATGACATTAATTGTTGGCATCTCTG
CTGTCTTCTGGGTTGGAAGCAAAAAGACATGCACAGAATGGGCTGGGTTTTTTAAACGAAATCGCAAGAG
AGATCCAATCAGTGAAAGTCGAAGAGTACTACAGGAATCATGTGAGTTTTTCTTAAAGCACAATTCTAAA
GTTAAACACAAAAAGAAGCACTATAAACCAAGTTCACACAAGCTGAAGGTCATTTCCAAATCCATGGGAA
CCAGCACAGGAGCTACAGCAAATCATGGCACTTCTGCAGTAGCAATTACTAGCCATGATTACCTAGGACA
AGAAACTTTGACAGAAATCCAAACCTCACCAGAAACATCAATGAGAGAGGTGAAAGCGGACGGAGCAAGT
ACCCCCAGGTTAAGAGAACAGGACTGTGGTGAACCTGCCTCGCCAGCAGCATCCATCTCCAGACTCTCTG
GGGAACAGGTCGACGGGAAGGGCCAGGCAGGCAGTGTATCTGAAAGTGCGCGGAGTGAAGGAAGGATTAG
TCCAAAGAGTGATATTACTGACACTGGCCTGGCACAGAGCAACAATTTGCAGGTCCCCAGTTCTTCAGAA
CCAAGCAGCCTCAAAGGTTCCACATCTCTGCTTGTTCACCCAGTTTCAGGAGTGAGAAAAGAGCAGGGAG
GTGGTTGTCATTCAGATACTTAATCTAGAGGGCCCGTTTAAACCCGCTGATCAGCCTCGACTGTGCCTTC
TAGTTGCCAGCCATCTGTTGTTTGCCCCTCCCCCGTGCCTTCCTTGACCCTGGAAGGTGCCACTCCCACT
GTCCTTTCCTAATAAAATGAGGAAATTGCATCGCATTGTCTGAGTAGGTGTCATTCTATTCTGGGGGGTG
GGGTGGGGCAGGACAGCAAGGGGGAGGATTGGGAAGACAATAGCAGGCATGCTGGGGATGCGGTGGGCTC
TATGGCTTCTGAGGCGGAAAGAACCAGCTGGGGCTCTAGGGGGTATCCCC
[124 nt withheld, positions 3411-3534]
C
[91 nt withheld, positions 3536-3626]
A
[49 nt withheld, positions 3628-3676]
CCTTTGACGTTGGAGTCCACGTTCTTT
[37 nt withheld, positions 3704-3740]
ACCCTATCTCGGTCTATTCTTTTGATTTATAAGGGATTTTGCCGATTTCGGCCTATTGGTTAAAAAATGA
GCTGATTTAACAAAAATTTAACGCGAATTAATTCTGTGGAATGTGTGTCAGTTAGGGTGTGGAAAGTCCC
CAGGCTCCCCAGCAGGCAGAAGTATGCAAAGCATGCATCCCAATTAGTCAGCAACCAGGTGTGGAAAGTC
CCCAGGCTCCCCAGCAGGCAGAAGTATGCAAAGCATGCATCTCAATTAGTCAGCAACCATAGTCCCGCCC
CTAACTCCGCCCATCCCGCCCCTAACTCCGCCCAGTTCCGCCCATTCTCCGCCCCATGGCTGACTAATTT
TTTTTATTTATGCAGAGGCCGAGGCCGCCTCTGCCTCTGAGCTATTCCAGAAGTAGTGAGGAGGCTTTTT
TGGAGGCCTAGGCTTTTGCAAAAAGCTCCCGGGAGCTTGTATATCCATTTTCGGATCTGATCAAGAGACA
GGATGAGGATCGTTTCGCATGATTGAACAAGATGGATTGCACGCAGGTTCTCCGGCCGCTTGGGTGGAGA
GGCTATTCGGCTATGACTGGGCACAACAGACAATCGGCTGCTCTGATGCCGCCGTGTTCCGGCTGTCAGC
GCAGGGGCGCCCGGTTCTTTTTGTCAAGACCGACCTGTCCGGTGCCCTGAATGAACTGCAGGACGAGGCA
GCGCGGCTATCGTGGCTGGCCACGACGGGCGTTCCTTGCGCAGCTGTGCTCGACGTTGTCACTGAAGCGG
GAAGGGACTGGCTGCTATTGGGCGAAGTGCCGGGGCAGGATCTCCTGTCATCTCACCTTGCTCCTGCCGA
GAAAGTATCCATCATGGCTGATGCAATGCGGCGGCTGCATACGCTTGATCCGGCTACCTGCCCATTCGAC
CACCAAGCGAAACATCGCATCGAGCGAGCACGTACTCGGATGGAAGCCGGTCTTGTCGATCAGGATGATC
TGGACGAAGAGCATCAGGGGCTCGCGCCAGCCGAACTGTTCGCCAGGCTCAAGGCGCGCATGCCCGACGG
CGAGGATCTCGTCGTGACCCATGGCGATGCCTGCTTGCCGAATATCATGGTGGAAAATGGCCGCTTTTCT
GGATTCATCGACTGTGGCCGGCTGGGTGTGGCGGACCGCTATCAGGACATAGCGTTGGCTACCCGTGATA
TTGCTGAAGAGCTTGGCGGCGAATGGGCTGACCGCTTCCTCGTGCTTTACGGTATCGCCGCTCCCGATTC
GCAGCGCATCGCCTTCTATCGCCTTCTTGACGAGTTCTTCTGAGCGGGACTCTGGGGTTCGAAATGACCG
ACCAAGCGACGCCCAACCTGCCATCACGAGATTTCGATTCCACCGCCGCCTTCTATGAAAGGTTGGGCTT
CGGAATCGTTTTCCGGGACGCCGGCAGGATGATCCTCCAGCGCGGGGATCTCATGCTGGAGTTCTTCGCC
CACCCCAACTTGTTTATTGCAGCTTATAATGGTTACAAATAAAGCAATAGCATCACAAATTTCACAAATA
AAGCATTTTTTTCACTGCATTCTAGTTGTGGTTTGTCCAAACTCATCAATGTATCTTATCATGTCTGTAT
ACCGTCGACCTCTAGCTAGAGCTTGGCGTAATCATGGTCATAGCTGTTTCCTGTGTGAAATTGTTATCCG
CTCACAATTCCACACAACATACGAGCCGGAAGCATAAAGTGTAAAGCCTGGGGTGCCTAATGAGTGAGCT
AACTCACATTAATTGCGTTGCGCTCACTGCCCGCTTTCCAGTCGGGAAACCTGTCGTGCCAGCTGCATTA
ATGAATCGGCCAACGCGCGGGGAGAGGCGGTTTGCGTATTGGGCGCTCTTCCGCTTCCTCGCTCACTGAC
TCGCTGCGCTCGGTCGTTCGGCTGCGGCGAGCGGTATCAGCTCACTCAAAGGCGGTAATACGGTTATCCA
CAGAATCAGGGGATAACGCAGGAAAGAACATGTGAGCAAAAGGCCAGCAAAAGGCCAGGAACCGTAAAAA
GGCCGCGTTGCTGGCGTTTTTCCATAGGCTCCGCCCCCCTGACGAGCATCACAAAAATCGACGCTCAAGT
CAGAGGTGGCGAAACCCGACAGGACTATAAAGATACCAGGCGTTTCCCCCTGGAAGCTCCCTCGTGCGCT
CTCCTGTTCCGACCCTGCCGCTTACCGGATACCTGTCCGCCTTTCTCCCTTCGGGAAGCGTGGCGCTTTC
TCATAGCTCACGCTGTAGGTATCTCAGTTCGGTGTAGGTCGTTCGCTCCAAGCTGGGCTGTGTGCACGAA
CCCCCCGTTCAGCCCGACCGCTGCGCCTTATCCGGTAACTATCGTCTTGAGTCCAACCCGGTAAGACACG
ACTTATCGCCACTGGCAGCAGCCACTGGTAACAGGATTAGCAGAGCGAGGTATGTAGGCGGTGCTACAGA
GTTCTTGAAGTGGTGGCCTAACTACGGCTACACTAGAAGAACAGTATTTGGTATCTGCGCTCTGCTGAAG
CCAGTTACCTTCGGAAAAAGAGTTGGTAGCTCTTGATCCGGCAAACAAACCACCGCTGGTAGCGGTGGTT
TTTTGTTTGCAAGCAGCAGATTACGCGCAGAAAAAAAGGATCTCAAGAAGATCCTTTGATCTTTTCTACG
GGGTCTGACGCTCAGTGGAACGAAAACTCACGTTAAGGGATTTTGGTCATGAGATTATCAAAAAGGATCT
TCACCTAGATCCTTTTAAATTAAAAATGAAGTTTTAAATCAATCTAAAGTATATATGAGTAAACTTGGTC
TGACAGTTACCAATGCTTAATCAGTGAGGCACCTATCTCAGCGATCTGTCTATTTCGTTCATCCATAGTT
GCCTGACTCCCCGTCGTGTAGATAACTACGATACGGGAGGGCTTACCATCTGGCCCCAGTGCTGCAATGA
TACCGCGAGACCCACGCTCACCGGCTCCAGATTTATCAGCAATAAACCAGCCAGCCGGAAGGGCCGAGCG
CAGAAGTGGTCCTGCAACTTTATCCGCCTCCATCCAGTCTATTAATTGTTGCCGGGAAGCTAGAGTAAGT
AGTTCGCCAGTTAATAGTTTGCGCAACGTTGTTGCCATTGCTACAGGCATCGTGGTGTCACGCTCGTCGT
TTGGTATGGCTTCATTCAGCTCCGGTTCCCAACGATCAAGGCGAGTTACATGATCCCCCATGTTGTGCAA
AAAAGCGGTTAGCTCCTTCGGTCCTCCGATCGTTGTCAGAAGTAAGTTGGCCGCAGTGTTATCACTCATG
GTTATGGCAGCACTGCATAATTCTCTTACTGTCATGCCATCCGTAAGATGCTTTTCTGTGACTGGTGAGT
ACTCAACCAAGTCATTCTGAGAATAGTGTATGCGGCGACCGAGTTGCTCTTGCCCGGCGTCAATACGGGA
TAATACCGCGCCACATAGCAGAACTTTAAAAGTGCTCATCATTGGAAAACGTTCTTCGGGGCGAAAACTC
TCAAGGATCTTACCGCTGTTGAGATCCAGTTCGATGTAACCCACTCGTGCACCCAACTGATCTTCAGCAT
CTTTTACTTTCACCAGCGTTTCTGGGTGAGCAAAAACAGGAAGGCAAAATGCCGCAAAAAAGGGAATAAG
GGCGACACGGAAATGTTGAATACTCATACTCTTCCTTTTTCAATATTATTGAAGCATTTATCAGGGTTAT
TGTCTCATGAGCGGATACATATTTGAATGTATTTAGAAAAATAAACAAATAGGGGTTCCGCGCACATTTC
CCCGAAAAGTGCCACCTGACGTC
