>Addgene plasmid #195844 | HiBiT-FZD6 | depositor partial sequence | sequence record 379768 | CMV forward
GGGGCAATAGCAGAGCTCTCTGGCTAACTAGAGAACCCACTGCTTACTGGCTTATCGAAATTAATACGAC
TCACTATAGGGAGACCCAAGCTGGCTAGCGTTTAAACTTAAGCTTGCCACCATGCGGCTCTGCATCCCGC
AGGTGCTGTTGGCCTTGTTCCTTTCCATGCTGACAGGGCCGGGAGAAGGCAGCCGGGTGAGCGGCTGGCG
GCTGTTCAAGAAGATTAGCGGATCCCACAGTCTCTTCACCTGTGAACCAATTACTGTTCCCAGATGTATG
AAAATGGCCTACAACATGACGTTTTTCCCTAATCTGATGGGTCATTATGACCAGAGTATTGCCGCGGTGG
AAATGGAGCATTTTCTTCCTCTCGCAAATCTGGAATGTTCACCAAACATTGAAACTTTCCTCTGCAAAGC
ATTTGTACCAACCTGCATAGAACAAATTCATGTGGTTCCACCTTGTCGTAAACTTTGTGAGAAAGTATAT
TCTGATTGCAAAAAATTAATTGACACTTTTGGAATCCGATGGCCTGAGGAGCTTGAATGTGACAGATTAC
AATACTGTGATGAGACTGTTCCTGTAACTTTTGATCCACACACAGAATTTCTTGGTCCTCAGAAGAAAAC
AGAACAAGTCCAAAGAGACATTGGATTTTGGTGTCCAAGGCATCTTAAGACTTCTGGGGGACAAGGATAT
AAGTTTCTGGGAATTGACCAGTGTGCGCCTCCATGCCCCAACATGTATTTTAAAAGTGATGAGCTAGAGT
TTGCAAAAAGTTTTATTGGAACAGTTTCAATATTTTGTCTTTGTGCAACTCTGTTCACATTCCTTACTTT
TTTAATTGATGTTAGAAGATTCAGATACCCAGAGAGACCAATTATATATTACTCTGTCTGTTACAGCATT
GTATCTCTTATGTACTTCATTGGATTTTTGCTGGGCGATAGCACAGCCTGCAATAAGGCAGATGAGAAGC
TAGAACTTGGTGACACTGTTGTCCTAGGCTCTCAAAATAAGGCTGGCACCGTTTTGTTCATGCTTTTGTA
TTTTTTCAAATGGCTGGCACTGGGGTGGTGGGTGATTCTTACCATTAACTGGGTCTTAGCTGCAGGAAGA
AAATGGAATTGTGAAGCCATCGAGCAAAA
