>Addgene plasmid #195844 | HiBiT-FZD6 | depositor partial sequence | sequence record 379769 | BGH reverse
GTAGGGGCCTCTAGATTAAGTATCTGAATGACAACCACCTCCCTGCTCTTTTCTCACTCCTGAAACTGGG
TGAACAAGCAGAGATGTGGAACCTTTGAGGCTGCTTGGTTCTGAAGAACTGGGGACCTGCAAATTGTTGC
TCTGTGCCAGGCCAGTGTCAGTAATATCACTCTTTGGACTAATCCTTCCTTCACTCCGCGCACTTTCAGA
TACACTGCCTGCCTGGCCCTTCCCGTCGACCTGTTCCCCAGAGAGTCTGGAGATGGATGCTGCTGGCGAG
GCAGGTTCACCACAGTCCTGTTCTCTTAACCTGGGGGTACTTGCTCCGTCCGCTTTCACCTCTCTCATTG
ATGTTTCTGGTGAGGTTTGGATTTCTGTCAAAGTTTCTTGTCCTAGGTAATCATGGCTAGTAATTGCTAC
TGCAGAAGTGCCATGATTTGCTGTAGCTCCTGTGCTGGTTCCCATGGATTTGGAAATGACCTTCAGCTTG
TGTGAACTTGGTTTATAGTGCTTCTTTTTGTGTTTAACTTTAGAATTGTGCTTTAAGAAAAACTCACATG
ATTCCTGTAGTACTCTTCGACTTTCACTGATTGGATCTCTCTTGCGATTTCGTTTAAAAAACCCAGCCCA
TTCTGTGCATGTCTTTTTGCTTCCAACCCAGAAGACAGCAGAGATGCCAACAATTAATGTCATCAGGTAT
TTTATCATAAATAAAGCCAATTCTGGTCGAGCTTTTGCTTTTGCCTGATAAGGACATGGGATATGGTACT
GACGACAATGATCAGAGACCCAAGTTATCTCCCAGGTAATCCTGTTCACTTGCTCATAGACGTAACATCC
GAGAAGTGTCACTAATGGCACAAGATACAAGCCGCTGAAGACTCCAATTCGAATCATAAATTTCTTTAGT
TTTTCTTGGTTCCGGCCATCATGTTGTATGACTTGTCGAACATGATTTAAGGAAATAATGCCAGCTAAAA
GAAGAGAGAGCCCAACAAACACACAAAGGCACAGTGGCAAGAGTACAAAGTAGCGAGAAGCATCCAGGTC
ATAAAGGCCAACAAAGCAAACTCCACTAATGTTGTCTCCTTCAACTTTGTTCAGAGCAAGAAGCATAACA
GTCAGGAAAACCTGGTGTTCCCCATGCAACAGCATGAAACCACACTGCTTTTTGCTCGATGGCTTCCCAA
CTCCATTTTCTTCCTGCAGCTAAGAACCAAGTAAGGGTAAGAATCCCCCAC
